>Addgene plasmid #147562 | pnYC-NpM-DmPAN3_349-790-C421FI555F_T | depositor full sequence | sequence record 290009 | Full Sequence
GGTATGGCAATGAAAGACGGTGAGCTGGTGATATGGGATAGTGTTCACCCTTGTTACACCGTTTTCCATG
AGCAAACTGAAACGTTTTCATCGCTCTGGAGTGAATACCACGACGATTTCCGGCAGTTTCTACACATATA
TTCGCAAGATGTGGCGTGTTACGGTGAAAACCTGGCCTATTTCCCTAAAGGGTTTATTGAGAATATGTTT
TTCGTCTCAGCCAATCCCTGGGTGAGTTTCACCAGTTTTGATTTAAACGTGGCCAATATGGACAACTTCT
TCGCCCCCGTTTTCACCATGGGCAAATATTATACGCAAGGCGACAAGGTGCTGATGCCGCTGGCGATTCA
GGTTCATCATGCCGTCTGTGATGGCTTCCATGTCGGCAGAATGCTTAATGAATTACAACAGTACTGCGAT
GAGTGGCAGGGCGGGGCGTAATTTTTTTAAGGCAGTTATTGGTGCCCTTAAACGCCTGGTGCTACGCCTG
AATAAGTGATAATAAGCGGATGAATGGCAGAAATTCGAAAGCAAATTCGACCCGGTCGTCGGTTCAGGGC
AGGGTCGTTAAATAGCCGCTTATGTCTATTGCTGGTTTACCGGTTTATTGACTACCGGAAGCAGTGTGAC
CGTGTGCTTCTCAAATGCCTGAGGCCAGTTTGCTCAGGCTCTCCCCGTGGAGGTAATAATTGACGATATG
ATCATTTATTCTGCCTCCCAGAGCCTGATAAAAACGGTTAGCGCTTCGTTAATACAGATGTAGGTGTTCC
ACAGGGTAGCCAGCAGCATCCTGCGATGCAGATCCGGAACATAATGGTGCAGGGCGCTTGTTTCGGCGTG
GGTATGGTGGCAGGCCCCGTGGCCGGGGGACTGTTGGGCGCTGCCGGCACCTGTCCTACGAGTTGCATGA
TAAAGAAGACAGTCATAAGTGCGGCGACGATAGTCATGCCCCGCGCCCACCGGAAGGAGCTACCGGACAG
CGGTGCGGACTGTTGTAACTCAGAATAAGAAATGAGGCCGCTCATGGCGTTGACTCTCAGTCATAGTATC
GTGGTATCACCGGTTGGTTCCACTCTCTGTTGCGGGCAACTTCAGCAGCACGTAGGGGACTTCCGCGTTT
CCAGACTTTACGAAACACGGAAACCGAAGACCATTCATGTTGTTGCTCAGGTCGCAGACGTTTTGCAGCA
GCAGTCGCTTCACGTTCGCTCGCGTATCGGTGATTCATTCTGCTAACCAGTAAGGCAACCCCGCCAGCCT
AGCCGGGTCCTCAACGACAGGAGCACGATCATGCGCACCCGTGGCCAGGACCCAACGCTGCCCGAGATGC
GCCGCGTGCGGCTGCTGGAGATGGCGGACGCGATGGATATGTTCTGCCAAGGGTTGGTTTGCGCATTCAC
AGTTCTCCGCAAGAATTGATTGGCTCCAATTCTTGGAGTGGTGAATCCGTTAGCGAGGTGCCGCCGGCTT
CCATTCAGGTCGAGGTGGCCCGGCTCCATGCACCGCGACGCAACGCGGGGAGGCAGACAAGGTATAGGGC
GGCGCCTACAATCCATGCCAACCCGTTCCATGTGCTCGCCGAGGCGGCATAAATCGCCGTGACGATCAGC
GGTCCAGTGATCGAAGTTAGGCTGGTAAGAGCCGCGAGCGATCCTTGAAGCTGTCCCTGATGGTCGTCAT
CTACCTGCCTGGACAGCATGGCCTGCAACGCGGGCATCCCGATGCCGCCGGAAGCGAGAAGAATCATAAT
GGGGAAGGCCATCCAGCCTCGCGTCGCGAACGCCAGCAAGACGTAGCCCAGCGCGTCGGCCGCCATGCCG
GCGATAATGGCCTGCTTCTCGCCGAAACGTTTGGTGGCGGGACCAGTGACGAAGGCTTGAGCGAGGGCGT
GCAAGATTCCGAATACCGCAAGCGACAGGCCGATCATCGTCGCGCTCCAGCGAAAGCGGTCCTCGCCGAA
AATGACCCAGAGCGCTGCCGGCACCTGTCCTACGAGTTGCATGATAAAGAAGACAGTCATAAGTGCGGCG
ACGATAGTCATGCCCCGCGCCCACCGGAAGGAGCTGACTGGGTTGAAGGCTCTCAAGGGCATCGGTCGAC
GCTCTCCCTTATGCGACTCCTGCATTAGGAAGCAGCCCAGTAGTAGGTTGAGGCCGTTGAGCACCGCCGC
CGCAAGGAATGGTGCATGCAAGGAGATGGCGCCCAACAGTCCCCCGGCCACGGGGCCTGCCACCATACCC
ACGCCGAAACAAGCGCTCATGAGCCCGAAGTGGCGAGCCCGATCTTCCCCATCGGTGATGTCGGCGATAT
AGGCGCCAGCAACCGCACCTGTGGCGCCGGTGATGCCGGCCACGATGCGTCCGGCGTAGAGGATCAGACT
AAGATCTCGATCCCGCGAAATTAATACGACTCACTATAGGGGAATTGTGAGCGGATAACAATTCCCCACT
AGTAATAATTTTGTTTAACTTTAAGAAGGAGATATACCATGGAAACTGAAGAAGGTAAACTGGTAATCTG
GATTAACGGCGATAAAGGCTATAACGGTCTCGCTGAAGTCGGTAAGAAATTCGAGAAAGATACCGGAATT
AAAGTCACCGTTGAGCATCCGGATAAACTGGAAGAGAAATTCCCACAGGTTGCGGCAACTGGCGATGGCC
CTGACATTATCTTCTGGGCACACGACCGCTTTGGTGGCTACGCTCAATCTGGCCTGTTGGCTGAAATCAC
CCCGGACAAAGCGTTCCAGGACAAGCTGTATCCGTTTACCTGGGATGCCGTACGTTACAACGGCAAGCTG
ATTGCTTACCCGATCGCTGTTGAAGCGTTATCGCTGATTTATAACAAAGACCTGCTGCCGAACCCGCCAA
AAACCTGGGAAGAGATCCCGGCGCTGGATAAAGAACTGAAAGCGAAAGGTAAGAGCGCCCTGATGTTCAA
CCTGCAAGAACCGTACTTCACCTGGCCGCTGATTGCTGCTGACGGGGGTTATGCGTTCAAGTATGAAAAC
GGCAAGTACGACATTAAAGACGTGGGCGTGGATAACGCTGGCGCGAAAGCGGGTCTGACCTTCCTGGTTG
ACCTGATTAAAAACAAACACATGAATGCAGACACCGATTACTCCATCGCAGAAGCTGCCTTTAATAAAGG
CGAAACAGCGATGACCATCAACGGCCCGTGGGCATGGTCCAACATCGACACCAGCAAAGTGAATTATGGT
GTAACGGTACTGCCGACCTTCAAGGGTCAACCATCCAAACCGTTCGTTGGCGTGCTGAGCGCAGGTATTA
ACGCCGCCAGTCCGAACAAAGAGCTGGCAAAAGAGTTCCTCGAAAACTATCTGCTGACTGATGAAGGTCT
GGAAGCGGTTAATAAAGACAAACCGCTGGGTGCCGTAGCGCTGAAGTCTTACGAGGAAGAGTTGGCGAAA
GATCCACGTATTGCCGCCACGATGGAAAACGCCCAGAAAGGTGAAATCATGCCGAACATCCCGCAGATGT
CCGCTTTCTGGTATGCCGTGCGTACTGCGGTGATCAACGCCGCCAGCGGTCGTCAGACTGTCGATGAAGC
CCTTAAAGACGCGCAGACTGGTACCGGCAGCGGCCTGGAAGTTCTGTTCCAGGGGCCCCATATGCTCGAG
ATGCCCGACGAGATGCGCGCCGAAGTCCTCGCCCGCAACGAGATCTCTAACCTGATCATGGACGCAGCGG
AGGCTGCGCAGCACGCTCTACCGCTGGAGGTGGAGAACTACCATGCCCTGTATCCACTGGAACCGCCGGC
GCAGCCGTTGCACGCCAAGCTCACGTTCCCCGCCACCACTTATAGGGCCACGCACAACACGACGGGCTAC
AAGTACTTCCTGCGAAGAATACATGGTTTCCGCCTGCAGTCGACCAAGTGCATGACGCTGGTGGAGATGT
GGAAGAAGCTGCAGCACACGAATGTGGTACAACTGCGTGAGGTGTTCACGACGAAAGCATTTGGTGATAA
CTCTTTAGTATTAGTGTACGACTATCATCCCGGCTCACAAACATTACTGGCCAAATACTTCACTCCGGCG
CCAGAGACCAACGGGTACACTGATCCATTCCAAGGCGAGGCCCGCCCCTTCAGTCATAAGAGTAACATGC
AGCGAACGAGCAATGGACCGCTGCTACCGGAGGCCACCATCTGGTCGATCATCATGCAGCTGACCGCCGG
CTTAAAAGCCATCCACCATGCCGGTCTTGCCTGCAAGGTTCTGGATCCCACAAAGATTTTCGTGACGGGC
AAGCGTGTACGGTTTAGCTCATGCTGCATTTCGGATATAACGCAATTCGATCCGAATGCATCCAATCCCT
TGGCGCTGGTTAATATGCATCAGCAGGACGATCTGACCGCTTTGGGTCGCTTAGTATTAGCTTTGGCCTG
CCGCTGTCTTCAATCCGTGCAACGCGACAATGTCCAGTCCAGCATCGATATGGTCACGCGAAACTACTCC
ACCGATCTGCGAAACTTTATTGTTTACCTCTTCACCACCAATAATCGTCGCTCCGTGACCGACCTGATGC
CGATGATTGGTGCCCGCTTCTATACGCAACTGGATGCACTGCAGAGCAAAATTGATATGCAGGAGGACGA
GTTGGCCAAGGAGATGGAGAACGGGCGGTTATATCGCATTTTGGTCAAACTTAATAGCATCAACGAGCGA
CCCGACTTTAATCTGGACTGCACTTGGTCTGAGACTGGTGATAGATACATGTTGAAATTATTCCGTGATT
ATTTGTTCCATTCCGTCACTGAGGATGGCCGGCCCTGGCTAGATCACGCACACATTGTACAATGCCTCAA
CAAGCTGGATGCTGGCTCCATAGAGCGCGTGCAACTGATGTCCCGCGACGAGCAATCGGTACTCATCGTC
TCCTATGCTGAACTCAAGAATTGTCTGGAGAACGCCTTCTCCGAACTGATGTCAAGTGCGGCCAACTGAC
CTAGGAGATCCGGCTGCTAACAAAGCCCGAAAGGAAGCTGAGTTGGCTGCTGCCACCGCTGAGCAATAAC
TAGCATAACCCCTTGGGGCCTCTAAACGGGTCTTGAGGGGTTTTTTGCTGAAAGGAGGAACTATATCCGG
ATATCCCGCAAGAGGCCCGGCAGTACCGGCATAACCAAGCCTATGCCTACAGCATCCAGGGTGACGGTGC
CGAGGATGACGATGAGCGCATTGTTAGATTTCATACACGGTGCCTGACTGCGTTAGCAATTTAACTGTGA
TAAACTACCGCATTAAAGCTTATCGATGATAAGCTGTCAAACATGAGAATTACAACTTATATCGTATGGG
GCTGACTTCAGGTGCTACATTTGAAGAGATAAATTGCACTGAAATCAAGAAATATTTTATCTGATTAATA
AGATGATCTTCTTGAGATCGTTTTGGTCTGCGCGTAATCTCTTGCTCTGAAAACGAAAAAACCGCCTTGC
AGGGCGGTTTTTCGAAGGTTCTCTGAGCTACCAACTCTTTGAACCGAGGTAACTGGCTTGGAGGAGCGCA
GTCACCAAAACTTGTCCTTTCAGTTTAGCCTTAACCGGCGCATGACTTCAAGACTAACTCCTCTAAATCA
ATTACCAGTGGCTGCTGCCAGTGGTGCTTTTGCATGTCTTTCCGGGTTGGACTCAAGACGATAGTTACCG
GATAAGGCGCAGCGGTCGGACTGAACGGGGGGTTCGTGCATACAGTCCAGCTTGGAGCGAACTGCCTACC
CGGAACTGAGTGTCAGGCGTGGAATGAGACAAACGCGGCCATAACAGCGGAATGACACCGGTAAACCGAA
AGGCAGGAACAGGAGAGCGCACGAGGGAGCCGCCAGGGGGAAACGCCTGGTATCTTTATAGTCCTGTCGG
GTTTCGCCACCACTGATTTGAGCGTCAGATTTCGTGATGCTTGTCAGGGGGGCGGAGCCTATGGAAAAAC
GGCTTTGCCGCGGCCCTCTCACTTCCCTGTTAAGTATCTTCCTGGCATCTTCCAGGAAATCTCCGCCCCG
TTCGTAAGCCATTTCCGCTCGCCGCAGTCGAACGACCGAGCGTAGCGAGTCAGTGAGCGAGGAAGCGGAA
TATATCCTGTATCACATATTCTGCTGACGCACCGGTGCAGCCTTTTTTCTCCTGCCACATGAAGCACTTC
ACTGACACCCTCATCAGTGCCAACATAGTAAGCCAGTATACACTCCCCTAGCGCTGATGTCCGGCGGTGC
TTTTGCCGTTACGCACCACCCCGTCAGTAGCTGAACAGGAGGGACAGCTGATAGAAACAGAAGCCACTGG
AGCACCTCAAAAACACCATCATACACTAAATCAGTAAGTTGGCAGCATCACCCGACGCACTTTGCGCCGA
ATAAATACCTGTGACGGAAGATCACTTCGCAGAATAAATAAATCCTGGTGTCCCTGTTGATACCGGGAAG
CCCTGGGCCAACTTTTGGCGAAAATGAGACGTTGATCGGCACGTAAGAGGTTCCAACTTTCACCATAATG
AAATAAGATCACTACCGGGCGTATTTTTTGAGTTATCGAGATTTTCAGGAGCTAAGGAAGCTAAAATGGA
GAAAAAAATCACTGGATATACCACCGTTGATATATCCCAATGGCATCGTAAAGAACATTTTGAGGCATTT
CAGTCAGTTGCTCAATGTACCTATAACCAGACCGTTCAGCTGGATATTACGGCCTTTTTAAAGACCGTAA
AGAAAAATAAGCACAAGTTTTATCCGGCCTTTATTCACATTCTTGCCCGCCTGATGAATGCTCATCCGGA
ATTC
Features (pLannotate 1.2.2; 18 found; start..end, strand, type, name):
    739..834     -  CDS            resD (fragment): REDF_ECOLI - Also known as D. Protein inferred from homology: Swiss-Prot protein existence level 3. Acts as a repressor of transcription and as a site-specific resolvase that cleaves at the RfsF site. From Escherichia coli (strain K12).
    824..881     +  CDS            TcR (fragment): tetracycline efflux protein; tet; confers resistance to tetracycline
    878..971     -  CDS            TcR (fragment): tetracycline efflux protein; tet; confers resistance to tetracycline
   1475..2375    -  CDS            TcR (fragment): tetracycline efflux protein; tet; confers resistance to tetracycline
   2402..2420    +  promoter       T7 promoter: promoter for bacteriophage T7 RNA polymerase
   2421..2445    +  protein_bind   lac operator: The lac repressor binds to the lac operator to inhibit transcription in E. coli. This inhibition can be relieved by adding lactose or isopropyl-β-D-thiogalactopyranoside (IPTG). lac repressor encoded by lacI
   2460..2482    +  RBS            RBS: efficient ribosome binding site from bacteriophage T7 gene 10 (Olins and Rangwala, 1989)
   2493..3589    +  CDS            MBP (fragment): maltose binding protein from E. coli; malE (mutated); This version of the gene does not encode a signal sequence, so MBP will remain in the cytosol.
   3611..4966    +  CDS            PAN3 (fragment): PAN3_DROME - Experimental evidence at protein level: Swiss-Prot protein existence level 1. Regulatory subunit of the poly(A)-nuclease (PAN) deadenylation complex, one of two cytoplasmic mRNA deadenylases involved in general and miRNA-mediated mRNA turnover. PAN specifically shortens poly(A) tails of RNA and the activity is stimulated by poly(A)-binding protein (PABP). PAN deadenylation is followed by rapid degradation of the shortened mRNA tails by the CCR4-NOT complex. Deadenylated mRNAs are then degraded by two alternative mechanisms, namely exosome-mediated 3'-5' exonucleolytic degradation,
   4983..5032    +  CDS            SET1 (fragment): solubility-enhancement tag derived from T7 phage gene 10B
   5040..5087    +  terminator     T7 terminator: transcription terminator for bacteriophage T7 RNA polymerase
   5110..5214    -  CDS            TcR (fragment): tetracycline efflux protein; tet; confers resistance to tetracycline
   5262..5290    -  promoter       tet promoter: E. coli promoter for tetracycline efflux protein gene
   5402..5947    +  rep_origin     p15A ori: Plasmids containing the medium-copy-number p15A origin of replication can be propagated in E. coli cells that contain a second plasmid with the ColE1 origin.
   6035..6090    +  rep_origin     RSF ori (fragment): Plasmids containing the RSF 1030 origin of replication can be propagated in E. coli cells that contain additional plasmids with compatible origins.
   6209..6352    -  mobile_element IS1 (fragment): prokaryotic transposable element IS1
   6473..6575    +  promoter       cat promoter: promoter of the E. coli cat gene encoding chloramphenicol acetyltransferase
   6576..441     +  CDS            CmR (across the origin): chloramphenicol acetyltransferase; cat; confers resistance to chloramphenicol
