[The description below was written by a language model from this plasmid's Addgene catalogue record and pLannotate feature annotations shown in this document.]
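Description:
pnYC-NpM-DmPAN3_349-790-C421FI555F_T is a 6,794 nt bacterial expression plasmid for producing a mutant fragment of Drosophila melanogaster PAN3 in E. coli. The catalogue lists the backbone as unknown, but the annotated features point to a pACYC-type architecture. It carries a p15A origin, which is compatible with ColE1-origin plasmids and so suits co-expression with a second vector. A cat promoter drives chloramphenicol acetyltransferase as the selectable marker. Several tetracycline-resistance gene fragments and a tet promoter flank the expression cassette, suggesting that the cassette disrupted an original TcR gene. These fragments are not expected to be functional, and chloramphenicol is the only resistance recorded. The record describes the plasmid as low copy. Short matches to resD, IS1 and the RSF origin appear to be backbone remnants.

The expression cassette runs from a T7 promoter with an adjacent lac operator and a T7 gene 10 ribosome binding site to a T7 terminator. This arrangement gives IPTG-inducible transcription in hosts that supply T7 RNA polymerase and lac repressor; no lacI gene is annotated on the plasmid itself. The open reading frame starts with a cytosolic maltose-binding protein lacking its signal sequence, which serves as an N-terminal solubility and affinity tag. It is followed by PAN3 residues 349–790 carrying the substitutions C421F and I555F, as the construct name indicates. A short downstream match to a T7 gene 10B-derived tag is also annotated, but the record does not show whether it is translated.

PAN3 is the regulatory subunit of the PAN2–PAN3 deadenylase complex that shortens mRNA poly(A) tails. The associated publication concerns the structure of the PAN3 pseudokinase and its interactions with PAN2 and GW182 proteins, so this construct probably supplied recombinant mutant protein for structural or binding studies. The record does not state what the two substitutions are meant to do.
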