Addgene plasmid #147562: pnYC-NpM-DmPAN3_349-790-C421FI555F_T
Purpose: Bacterial Expression of DmPAN3_349-790-C421FI555F
Depositing lab: Elisa Izaurralde. Depositing organization: Max Planck Institute for Developmental Biology. Publication: Structure of the PAN3 pseudokinase reveals the basis for interactions with the PAN2 deadenylase and the GW182 proteins. Christie M, Boland A, Huntzinger E, Weichenrieder O, Izaurralde E. Mol Cell. 2013 Aug 8;51(3):360-73. doi: 10.1016/j.molcel.2013.07.011. PubMed 23932717.
Backbone
  Vector backbone: Unknown
  Vector type: Bacterial Expression
Growth in bacteria
  Bacterial resistance: Chloramphenicol, 25 μg/mL
  Growth temperature: 37°C
  Growth strain: DH5alpha
  Copy number: Low Copy
Gene/Insert
  Gene/Insert name: DmPAN3_349-790-C421FI555F
  Species: D. melanogaster (fly)
  Entrez Gene: CG11486 (a.k.a. Dmel_CG11486, Dmel\CG11486, PAN3)
  Cloning method: Unknown
Terms and licenses: Academic/Nonprofit Terms; Industry Terms: Not Available to Industry
Depositor comments: ORF extracted from NCBI: LD14901 Plasmids from this collection were made available to the research community and donated after the lab closed. Please note that the sequence provided by the depositing laboratory may be theoretical/predicted or based on Sanger sequencing results. There may be discrepancies between sequencing results obtained by Addgene and the depositor sequence. If an Addgene verified sequence is not available, please contact before placing your order to request that our lab fully sequence the plasmid.
How to cite: pnYC-NpM-DmPAN3_349-790-C421FI555F_T was a gift from Elisa Izaurralde (Addgene plasmid # 147562 ; http://n2t.net/addgene:147562 ; RRID:Addgene_147562)
